>Addgene plasmid #247297 | pCMV-mCherry-sspB-Sec61 | addgene full sequence | sequence record 491592 | Addgene NGS Result
TTGAGATCCTTTTTTTCTGCGCGTAATCTGCTGCTTGCAAACAAAAAAACCACCGCTACCAGCGGTGGTT
TGTTTGCCGGATCAAGAGCTACCAACTCTTTTTCCGAAGGTAACTGGCTTCAGCAGAGCGCAGATACCAA
ATACTGTTCTTCTAGTGTAGCCGTAGTTAGGCCACCACTTCAAGAACTCTGTAGCACCGCCTACATACCT
CGCTCTGCTAATCCTGTTACCAGTGGCTGCTGCCAGTGGCGATAAGTCGTGTCTTACCGGGTTGGACTCA
AGACGATAGTTACCGGATAAGGCGCAGCGGTCGGGCTGAACGGGGGGTTCGTGCACACAGCCCAGCTTGG
AGCGAACGACCTACACCGAACTGAGATACCTACAGCGTGAGCTATGAGAAAGCGCCACGCTTCCCGAAGG
GAGAAAGGCGGACAGGTATCCGGTAAGCGGCAGGGTCGGAACAGGAGAGCGCACGAGGGAGCTTCCAGGG
GGAAACGCCTGGTATCTTTATAGTCCTGTCGGGTTTCGCCACCTCTGACTTGAGCGTCGATTTTTGTGAT
GCTCGTCAGGGGGGCGGAGCCTATGGAAAAACGCCAGCAACGCGGCCTTTTTACGGTTCCTGGCCTTTTG
CTGGCCTTTTGCTCACATGTTCTTTCCTGCGTTATCCCCTGATTCTGTGGATAACCGTATTACCGCCATG
CATTAGTTATTAATAGTAATCAATTACGGGGTCATTAGTTCATAGCCCATATATGGAGTTCCGCGTTACA
TAACTTACGGTAAATGGCCCGCCTGGCTGACCGCCCAACGACCCCCGCCCATTGACGTCAATAATGACGT
ATGTTCCCATAGTAACGCCAATAGGGACTTTCCATTGACGTCAATGGGTGGAGTATTTACGGTAAACTGC
CCACTTGGCAGTACATCAAGTGTATCATATGCCAAGTACGCCCCCTATTGACGTCAATGACGGTAAATGG
CCCGCCTGGCATTATGCCCAGTACATGACCTTATGGGACTTTCCTACTTGGCAGTACATCTACGTATTAG
TCATCGCTATTACCATGGTGATGCGGTTTTGGCAGTACATCAATGGGCGTGGATAGCGGTTTGACTCACG
GGGATTTCCAAGTCTCCACCCCATTGACGTCAATGGGAGTTTGTTTTGGCACCAAAATCAACGGGACTTT
CCAAAATGTCGTAACAACTCCGCCCCATTGACGCAAATGGGCGGTAGGCGTGTACGGTGGGAGGTCTATA
TAAGCAGAGCTGGTTTAGTGAACCGTCAGATCCGCTAGCGCTACCGGTCGCCACCATGGTGAGCAAGGGC
GAGGAGGATAACATGGCCATCATCAAGGAGTTCATGCGCTTCAAGGTGCACATGGAGGGCTCCGTGAACG
GCCACGAGTTCGAGATCGAGGGCGAGGGCGAGGGCCGCCCCTACGAGGGCACCCAGACCGCCAAGCTGAA
GGTGACCAAGGGTGGCCCCCTGCCCTTCGCCTGGGACATCCTGTCCCCTCAGTTCATGTACGGCTCCAAG
GCCTACGTGAAGCACCCCGCCGACATCCCCGACTACTTGAAGCTGTCCTTCCCCGAGGGCTTCAAGTGGG
AGCGCGTGATGAACTTCGAGGACGGCGGCGTGGTGACCGTGACCCAGGACTCCTCCCTGCAGGACGGCGA
GTTCATCTACAAGGTGAAGCTGCGCGGCACCAACTTCCCCTCCGACGGCCCCGTAATGCAGAAGAAGACC
ATGGGCTGGGAGGCCTCCTCCGAGCGGATGTACCCCGAGGACGGCGCCCTGAAGGGCGAGATCAAGCAGA
GGCTGAAGCTGAAGGACGGCGGCCACTACGACGCTGAGGTCAAGACCACCTACAAGGCCAAGAAGCCCGT
GCAGCTGCCCGGCGCCTACAACGTCAACATCAAGTTGGACATCACCTCCCACAACGAGGACTACACCATC
GTGGAACAGTACGAACGCGCCGAGGGCCGCCACTCCACCGGCGGCATGGACGAGCTGTACAAGTCCGGAC
TCAGATCTGGCTCCAGCGCAGGCATTGATCTGAGCGGCCTGACCCTGCAGGAATTCAGCTCCCCGAAACG
CCCTAAGCTGCTGCGTGAATATTACGATTGGCTGGTTGATAACAGCTTTACCCCATATCTGGTGGTGGAT
GCCACATACCTGGGCGTGAACGTGCCCGTGGAGTATGTGAAAGACGGTCAGATCGTGCTGAATCTGTCTG
CAAGTGCGACCGGCAACCTGCAACTGACAAATGATTTTATCCAGTTCAACGCCCGCTTTAAGGGCGTGTC
TCGTGAACTGTATATCCCGATGGGTGCCGCTCTGGCCATTTACGCTCGCGAGAACGGCGATGGTGTGATG
TTCGAACCAGAAGAAATCTATGACGAGCTGAATATTGGTGGCAGCGCATCCGGCGGAAGCGGAAGC
[285 nt withheld, positions 2447-2731]
TAGGAATTCTGCAGTCGACGGTACCGCGGGCCCGGGATCCACCGGATCTAGATAACTGATCATAATCAGC
CATACCACATTTGTAGAGGTTTTACTTGCTTTAAAAAACCTCCCACACCTCCCCCTGAACCTGAAACATA
AAATGAATGCAATTGTTGTTGTTAACTTGTTTATTGCAGCTTATAATGGTTACAAATAAAGCAATAGCAT
CACAAATTTCACAAATAAAGCATTTTTTTCACTGCATTCTAGTTGTGGTTTGTCCAAACTCATCAATGTA
TCTTAACGCGTAAATTGTAAGCGTTAATATTTTGTTAAAATTCGCGTTAAATTTTTGTTAAATCAGCTCA
TTTTTTAACCAATAGGCCGAAATCGGCAAAATCCCTTATAAATCAAAAGAATAGACCGAGATAGGGT
[37 nt withheld, positions 3149-3185]
AAAGAACGTGGACTCCAACGTCAAAGG
[49 nt withheld, positions 3213-3261]
T
[91 nt withheld, positions 3263-3353]
G
[124 nt withheld, positions 3355-3478]
CAGGTGGCACTTTTCGGGGAAATGTGCGCGGAACCCCTATTTGTTTATTTTTCTAAATACATTCAAATAT
GTATCCGCTCATGAGACAATAACCCTGATAAATGCTTCAATAATATTGAAAAAGGAAGAGTCCTGAGGCG
GAAAGAACCAGCTGTGGAATGTGTGTCAGTTAGGGTGTGGAAAGTCCCCAGGCTCCCCAGCAGGCAGAAG
TATGCAAAGCATGCATCTCAATTAGTCAGCAACCAGGTGTGGAAAGTCCCCAGGCTCCCCAGCAGGCAGA
AGTATGCAAAGCATGCATCTCAATTAGTCAGCAACCATAGTCCCGCCCCTAACTCCGCCCATCCCGCCCC
TAACTCCGCCCAGTTCCGCCCATTCTCCGCCCCATGGCTGACTAATTTTTTTTATTTATGCAGAGGCCGA
GGCCGCCTCGGCCTCTGAGCTATTCCAGAAGTAGTGAGGAGGCTTTTTTGGAGGCCTAGGCTTTTGCAAA
GATCGATCAAGAGACAGGATGAGGATCGTTTCGCATGATTGAACAAGATGGATTGCACGCAGGTTCTCCG
GCCGCTTGGGTGGAGAGGCTATTCGGCTATGACTGGGCACAACAGACAATCGGCTGCTCTGATGCCGCCG
TGTTCCGGCTGTCAGCGCAGGGGCGCCCGGTTCTTTTTGTCAAGACCGACCTGTCCGGTGCCCTGAATGA
ACTGCAAGACGAGGCAGCGCGGCTATCGTGGCTGGCCACGACGGGCGTTCCTTGCGCAGCTGTGCTCGAC
GTTGTCACTGAAGCGGGAAGGGACTGGCTGCTATTGGGCGAAGTGCCGGGGCAGGATCTCCTGTCATCTC
ACCTTGCTCCTGCCGAGAAAGTATCCATCATGGCTGATGCAATGCGGCGGCTGCATACGCTTGATCCGGC
TACCTGCCCATTCGACCACCAAGCGAAACATCGCATCGAGCGAGCACGTACTCGGATGGAAGCCGGTCTT
GTCGATCAGGATGATCTGGACGAAGAGCATCAGGGGCTCGCGCCAGCCGAACTGTTCGCCAGGCTCAAGG
CGAGCATGCCCGACGGCGAGGATCTCGTCGTGACCCATGGCGATGCCTGCTTGCCGAATATCATGGTGGA
AAATGGCCGCTTTTCTGGATTCATCGACTGTGGCCGGCTGGGTGTGGCGGACCGCTATCAGGACATAGCG
TTGGCTACCCGTGATATTGCTGAAGAGCTTGGCGGCGAATGGGCTGACCGCTTCCTCGTGCTTTACGGTA
TCGCCGCTCCCGATTCGCAGCGCATCGCCTTCTATCGCCTTCTTGACGAGTTCTTCTGAGCGGGACTCTG
GGGTTCGAAATGACCGACCAAGCGACGCCCAACCTGCCATCACGAGATTTCGATTCCACCGCCGCCTTCT
ATGAAAGGTTGGGCTTCGGAATCGTTTTCCGGGACGCCGGCTGGATGATCCTCCAGCGCGGGGATCTCAT
GCTGGAGTTCTTCGCCCACCCTAGGGGGAGGCTAACTGAAACACGGAAGGAGACAATACCGGAAGGAACC
CGCGCTATGACGGCAATAAAAAGACAGAATAAAACGCACGGTGTTGGGTCGTTTGTTCATAAACGCGGGG
TTCGGTCCCAGGGCTGGCACTCTGTCGATACCCCACCGAGACCCCATTGGGGCCAATACGCCCGCGTTTC
TTCCTTTTCCCCACCCCACCCCCCAAGTTCGGGTGAAGGCCCAGGGCTCGCAGCCAACGTCGGGGCGGCA
GGCCCTGCCATAGCCTCAGGTTACTCATATATACTTTAGATTGATTTAAAACTTCATTTTTAATTTAAAA
GGATCTAGGTGAAGATCCTTTTTGATAATCTCATGACCAAAATCCCTTAACGTGAGTTTTCGTTCCACTG
AGCGTCAGACCCCGTAGAAAAGATCAAAGGATCTTC
Features (pLannotate 1.2.2; 16 found; start..end, strand, type, name):
      1..589     +  rep_origin     ori: high-copy-number ColE1/pMB1/pBR322/pUC origin of replication
    764..1067    +  enhancer       CMV enhancer: human cytomegalovirus immediate early enhancer
   1068..1271    +  promoter       CMV promoter: human cytomegalovirus (CMV) immediate early promoter
   1316..2023    +  CDS            mCherry: mCherry is a basic (constitutively fluorescent) red fluorescent protein published in 2004, derived from Discosoma sp.. It is reported to be a very rapidly-maturing monomer with low acid sensitivity.
   2087..2416    +  CDS            sspB (fragment): SSPB_HAEIN - Experimental evidence at protein level: Swiss-Prot protein existence level 1. Also stimulates degradation of the N-terminus of RseA (residues 1-108, alone or in complex with sigma-E) by ClpX-ClpP in a non-ssrA-mediated fashion. From Haemophilus influenzae (strain ATCC 51907 / DSM 11121 / KW20 / Rd).
   2447..2734    +  CDS            Sec61β (sequence partly withheld): human Sec61β subunit of the translocon in the endoplasmic reticulum; SEC61B
   2735..2771    +  misc_feature   MCS (fragment): multiple cloning site
   2788..2872    +  CDS            large T antigen (fragment): large T antigen from SV40 (simian virus 40)
   2895..3016    +  polyA_signal   SV40 poly(A) signal: SV40 polyadenylation signal
   3050..3478    -  rep_origin     f1 ori (sequence partly withheld): f1 bacteriophage origin of replication; arrow indicates direction of (+) strand synthesis
   3505..3609    +  promoter       AmpR promoter: bla
   3611..3968    +  promoter       SV40 promoter: SV40 enhancer and early promoter
   4003..4797    +  CDS            NeoR/KanR: aminoglycoside phosphotransferase from Tn5; aph(3')-II (or nptII); confers resistance to neomycin, kanamycin, and G418 (Geneticin®)
   4818..4970    +  CDS            ble (fragment): BLE_KLEPN - Experimental evidence at protein level: Swiss-Prot protein existence level 1. Binding protein with a strong affinity to the bleomycin family of antibiotics. Binds to CL990; an antimitotic-antibiotic compound. From Klebsiella pneumoniae.
   5029..5076    +  polyA_signal   HSV TK poly(A) signal: herpes simplex virus thymidine kinase polyadenylation signal (Cole and Stacy, 1985)
   5167..5183    -  polyA_signal   bGH poly(A) signal (fragment): bovine growth hormone polyadenylation signal
