[The description below was written by a language model from this plasmid's Addgene catalogue record and pLannotate feature annotations shown in this document.]
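Description:
pCMV-mCherry-sspB-Sec61 is a 5.4 kb mammalian expression plasmid built on a pCMV backbone whose layout resembles the common kanamycin-resistant fluorescent-protein fusion vectors. It replicates in E. coli from a high-copy ColE1/pUC-type origin and also carries an f1 phage origin. Selection relies on a single Tn5 aminoglycoside phosphotransferase gene (NeoR/KanR) placed behind tandem promoters. A bacterial bla-type promoter drives kanamycin resistance in bacteria, and the SV40 enhancer/early promoter drives the same gene in mammalian cells, where it can confer G418 resistance. This cassette is terminated by the HSV TK polyadenylation signal. The short ble, large T antigen and bGH poly(A) fragments picked up by automated annotation appear to be backbone remnants rather than functional elements.

The payload is a single 1,419 bp open reading frame expressed from the human CMV immediate-early enhancer and promoter and terminated by the SV40 poly(A) signal. It encodes, from N- to C-terminus, the monomeric red fluorescent protein mCherry, a fragment of the bacterial adaptor protein SspB, and human Sec61β, a subunit of the ER translocon. Sec61β is a tail-anchored membrane protein, so placing it at the C-terminus tethers the fusion to the endoplasmic reticulum with mCherry and SspB facing the cytosol, while mCherry allows the ER-localised anchor to be visualised.

SspB is the binding partner of the SsrA peptide, which in light-inducible dimer systems is caged within a photosensory domain and exposed on illumination. The record does not name the partner construct, but the stated purpose is optogenetic recruitment of proteins to the ER, for which this plasmid supplies the ER-resident bait.
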