Addgene plasmid #247297: pCMV-mCherry-sspB-Sec61
Purpose: Mammalian expression of mCherry-sspB-Sec61 fusion; for optogenetic control of protein recruitment to the ER
Depositing lab: Jennifer Lippincott-Schwartz. Depositing organization: HHMI, Janelia Research Campus. Publication: Secretome translation shaped by lysosomes and lunapark-marked ER junctions. Choi H, Liao YC, Yoon YJ, Grimm J, Wang N, Lavis LD, Singer RH, Lippincott-Schwartz J. Nature. 2025 Nov 5. doi: 10.1038/s41586-025-09718-0. PubMed 41193816.
Backbone
  Vector backbone: pCMV
  Vector type: Mammalian Expression
Growth in bacteria
  Bacterial resistance: Kanamycin, 50 μg/mL
  Growth temperature: 37°C
  Growth strain: DH5alpha
  Copy number: Unknown
Gene/Insert
  Gene/Insert name: mCherry-sspB-Sec61
  Insert size (bp): 1419
  Promoter: CMV
  Tag / fusion protein: mCherry
  Cloning method: Unknown
  Sequencing primers: 5′ CMV-F
Terms and licenses: Academic/Nonprofit Terms; Industry Terms: Not Available to Industry
How to cite: pCMV-mCherry-sspB-Sec61 was a gift from Jennifer Lippincott-Schwartz (Addgene plasmid # 247297 ; http://n2t.net/addgene:247297 ; RRID:Addgene_247297)
